>Addgene plasmid #162072 | pSCAR_sgRNA_blast-tagBFP-lox5171 | addgene full sequence | sequence record 325291 | Addgene NGS Result
GAAAAGCATCTTACGGATGGCATGACAGTAAGAGAATTATGCAGTGCTGCCATAACCATGAGTGATAACA
CTGCGGCCAACTTACTTCTGACAACGATCGGAGGACCGAAGGAGCTAACCGCTTTTTTGCACAACATGGG
GGATCATGTAACTCGCCTTGATCGTTGGGAACCGGAGCTGAATGAAGCCATACCAAACGACGAGCGTGAC
ACCACGATGCCTGTAGCAATGGCAACAACGTTGCGCAAACTATTAACTGGCGAACTACTTACTCTAGCTT
CCCGGCAACAATTAATAGACTGGATGGAGGCGGATAAAGTTGCAGGACCACTTCTGCGCTCGGCCCTTCC
GGCTGGCTGGTTTATTGCTGATAAATCTGGAGCCGGTGAGCGTGGGTCTCGCGGTATCATTGCAGCACTG
GGGCCAGATGGTAAGCCCTCCCGTATCGTAGTTATCTACACGACGGGGAGTCAGGCAACTATGGATGAAC
GAAATAGACAGATCGCTGAGATAGGTGCCTCACTGATTAAGCATTGGTAACTGTCAGACCAAGTTTACTC
ATATATACTTTAGATTGATTTAAAACTTCATTTTTAATTTAAAAGGATCTAGGTGAAGATCCTTTTTGAT
AATCTCATGACCAAAATCCCTTAACGTGAGTTTTCGTTCCACTGAGCGTCAGACCCCGTAGAAAAGATCA
AAGGATCTTCTTGAGATCCTTTTTTTCTGCGCGTAATCTGCTGCTTGCAAACAAAAAAACCACCGCTACC
AGCGGTGGTTTGTTTGCCGGATCAAGAGCTACCAACTCTTTTTCCGAAGGTAACTGGCTTCAGCAGAGCG
CAGATACCAAATACTGTTCTTCTAGTGTAGCCGTAGTTAGGCCACCACTTCAAGAACTCTGTAGCACCGC
CTACATACCTCGCTCTGCTAATCCTGTTACCAGTGGCTGCTGCCAGTGGCGATAAGTCGTGTCTTACCGG
GTTGGACTCAAGACGATAGTTACCGGATAAGGCGCAGCGGTCGGGCTGAACGGGGGGTTCGTGCACACAG
CCCAGCTTGGAGCGAACGACCTACACCGAACTGAGATACCTACAGCGTGAGCTATGAGAAAGCGCCACGC
TTCCCGAAGGGAGAAAGGCGGACAGGTATCCGGTAAGCGGCAGGGTCGGAACAGGAGAGCGCACGAGGGA
GCTTCCAGGGGGAAACGCCTGGTATCTTTATAGTCCTGTCGGGTTTCGCCACCTCTGACTTGAGCGTCGA
TTTTTGTGATGCTCGTCAGGGGGGCGGAGCCTATGGAAAAACGCCAGCAACGCGGCCTTTTTACGGTTCC
TGGCCTTTTGCTGGCCTTTTGCTCACATGTTCTTTCCTGCGTTATCCCCTGATTCTGTGGATAACCGTAT
TACCGCCTTTGAGTGAGCTGATACCGCTCGCCGCAGCCGAACGACCGAGCGCAGCGAGTCAGTGAGCGAG
GAAGCGGAAGAGCGCCCAATACGCAAACCGCCTCTCCCCGCGCGTTGGCCGATTCATTAATGCAGCTGGC
ACGACAGGTTTCCCGACTGGAAAGCGGGCAGTGAGCGCAACGCAATTAATGTGAGTTAGCTCACTCATTA
GGCACCCCAGGCTTTACACTTTATGCTTCCGGCTCGTATGTTGTGTGGAATTGTGAGCGGATAACAATTT
CACACAGGAAACAGCTATGACCATGATTACGCCAAGCGCGCAATTAACCCTCACTAAAGGGAACAAAAGC
TGGAGCTGCAAGCTTAATGTAGTCTTATGCAATACTCTTGTAGTCTTGCAACATGGTAACGATGAGTTAG
CAACATGCCTTACAAGGAGAGAAAAAGCACCGTGCATGCCGATTGGTGGAAGTAAGGTGGTACGATCGTG
CCTTATTAGGAAGGCAACAGACGGGTCTGACATGGATTGGACGAACCACTGAATTGCCGCATTGCAGAGA
TATTGTATTTAAGTGCCTAGCTCGATACATAAACGGGTCTCTCTGGTTAGACCAGATCTGAGCCTGGGAG
CTCTCTGGCTAACTAGGGAACCCACTGCTTAAGCCTCAATAAAGCTTGCCTTGAGTGCTTCAAGTAGTGT
GTGCCCGTCTGTTGTGTGACTCTGGTAACTAGAGATCCCTCAGACCCTTTTAGTCAGTGTGGAAAATCTC
TAGCAGTGGCGCCCGAACAGGGACTTGAAAGCGAAAGGGAAACCAGAGGAGCTCTCTCGACGCAGGACTC
GGCTTGCTGAAGCGCGCACGGCAAGAGGCGAGGGGCGGCGACTGGTGAGTACGCCAAAAATTTTGACTAG
CGGAGGCTAGAAGGAGAGAGATGGGTGCGAGAGCGTCAGTATTAAGCGGGGGAGAATTAGATCGCGATGG
GAAAAAATTCGGTTAAGGCCAGGGGGAAAGAAAAAATATAAATTAAAACATATAGTATGGGCAAGCAGGG
AGCTAGAACGATTCGCAGTTAATCCTGGCCTGTTAGAAACATCAGAAGGCTGTAGACAAATACTGGGACA
GCTACAACCATCCCTTCAGACAGGATCAGAAGAACTTAGATCATTATATAATACAGTAGCAACCCTCTAT
TGTGTGCATCAAAGGATAGAGATAAAAGACACCAAGGAAGCTTTAGACAAGATAGAGGAAGAGCAAAACA
AAAGTAAGACCACCGCACAGCAAGCGGCCGCTGATCTTCAGACCTGGAGGAGGAGATATGAGGGACAATT
GGAGAAGTGAATTATATAAATATAAAGTAGTAAAAATTGAACCATTAGGAGTAGCACCCACCAAGGCAAA
GAGAAGAGTGGTGCAGAGAGAAAAAAGAGCAGTGGGAATAGGAGCTTTGTTCCTTGGGTTCTTGGGAGCA
GCAGGAAGCACTATGGGCGCAGCGTCAATGACGCTGACGGTACAGGCCAGACAATTATTGTCTGGTATAG
TGCAGCAGCAGAACAATTTGCTGAGGGCTATTGAGGCGCAACAGCATCTGTTGCAACTCACAGTCTGGGG
CATCAAGCAGCTCCAGGCAAGAATCCTGGCTGTGGAAAGATACCTAAAGGATCAACAGCTCCTGGGGATT
TGGGGTTGCTCTGGAAAACTCATTTGCACCACTGCTGTGCCTTGGAATGCTAGTTGGAGTAATAAATCTC
TGGAACAGATTTGGAATCACACGACCTGGATGGAGTGGGACAGAGAAATTAACAATTACACAAGCTTAAT
ACACTCCTTAATTGAAGAATCGCAAAACCAGCAAGAAAAGAATGAACAAGAATTATTGGAATTAGATAAA
TGGGCAAGTTTGTGGAATTGGTTTAACATAACAAATTGGCTGTGGTATATAAAATTATTCATAATGATAG
TAGGAGGCTTGGTAGGTTTAAGAATAGTTTTTGCTGTACTTTCTATAGTGAATAGAGTTAGGCAGGGATA
TTCACCATTATCGTTTCAGACCCACCTCCCAACCCCGAGGGGACCCGGTACCGAGGGCCTATTTCCCATG
ATTCCTTCATATTTGCATATACGATACAAGGCTGTTAGAGAGATAATTAGAATTAATTTGACTGTAAACA
CAAAGATATTAGTACAAAATACGTGACGTAGAAAGTAATAATTTCTTGGGTAGTTTGCAGTTTTAAAATT
ATGTTTTAAAATGGACTATCATATGCTTACCGTAACTTGAAAGTATTTCGATTTCTTGGCTTTATATATC
TTGTGGAAAGGACGAAACACCGGAGACGCTTTTTTCGTCTCAGTTTGAGAGCTAGAAATAGCAAGTTCAA
ATAAGGCTAGTCCGTTATCAACTTGAAAAAGTGGCACCGAGTCGGTGCTTTTTTGAATTCAAGCTTGGCG
TAACTAGATCTTGAGACAAATGGCAGTATTCATCCACAATTTTAAAAGAAAAGGGGGGATTGGGGGGTAC
AGTGCAGGGGAAAGAATAGTAGACATAATAGCAACAGACATACAAACTAAAGAATTACAAAAACAAATTA
CAAAAATTCAAAATTTTCGGGTTTATTACAGGGACAGCAGAGATCCACTTTGGCGCCGGCTCGAGGGGGC
CCGGGATAACTTCGTATAGTACACATTATACGAAGTTATTGCAAAGATGGATAAAGTTTTAAACAGAGAG
GAATCTTTGCAGCTAATGGACCTTCTAGGTCTTGAAAGGAGTGGGAATTGGCTCCGGTGCCCGTCAGTGG
GCAGAGCGCACATCGCCCACAGTCCCCGAGAAGTTGGGGGGAGGGGTCGGCAATTGATCCGGTGCCTAGA
GAAGGTGGCGCGGGGTAAACTGGGAAAGTGATGTCGTGTACTGGCTCCGCCTTTTTCCCGAGGGTGGGGG
AGAACCGTATATAAGTGCAGTAGTCGCCGTGAACGTTCTTTTTCGCAACGGGTTTGCCGCCAGAACACAG
GTAAGTGCCGTGTGTGGTTCCCGCGGGCCTGGCCTCTTTACGGGTTATGGCCCTTGCGTGCCTTGAATTA
CTTCCACCTGGCTGCAGTACGTGATTCTTGATCCCGAGCTTCGGGTTGGAAGTGGGTGGGAGAGTTCGAG
GCCTTGCGCTTAAGGAGCCCCTTCGCCTCGTGCTTGAGTTGAGGCCTGGCCTGGGCGCTGGGGCCGCCGC
GTGCGAATCTGGTGGCACCTTCGCGCCTGTCTCGCTGCTTTCGATAAGTCTCTAGCCATTTAAAATTTTT
GATGACCTGCTGCGACGCTTTTTTTCTGGCAAGATAGTCTTGTAAATGCGGGCCAAGATCTGCACACTGG
TATTTCGGTTTTTGGGGCCGCGGGCGGCGACGGGGCCCGTGCGTCCCAGCGCACATGTTCGGCGAGGCGG
GGCCTGCGAGCGCGGCCACCGAGAATCGGACGGGGGTAGTCTCAAGCTGGCCGGCCTGCTCTGGTGCCTG
GCCTCGCGCCGCCGTGTATCGCCCCGCCCTGGGCGGCAAGGCTGGCCCGGTCGGCACCAGTTGCGTGAGC
GGAAAGATGGCCGCTTCCCGGCCCTGCTGCAGGGAGCTCAAAATGGAGGACGCGGCGCTCGGGAGAGCGG
GCGGGTGAGTCACCCACACAAAGGAAAAGGGCCTTTCCGTCCTCAGCCGTCGCTTCATGTGACTCCACGG
AGTACCGGGCGCCGTCCAGGCACCTCGATTAGTTCTCGAGCTTTTGGAGTACGTCGTCTTTAGGTTGGGG
GGAGGGGTTTTATGCGATGGAGTTTCCCCACACTGAGTGGGTGGAGACTGAAGTTAGGCCAGCTTGGCAC
TTGATGTAATTCTCCTTGGAATTTGCCCTTTTTGAGTTTGGATCTTGGTTCATTCTCAAGCCTCAGACAG
TGGTTCAAAGTTTTTTTCTTCCATTTCAGGTGTCGTGACGTACGGCCACCACCATGGCTAAACCTCTGAG
TCAGGAGGAGTCAACACTGATTGAACGAGCTACAGCTACAATTAATAGCATTCCTATTAGTGAGGATTAC
TCCGTGGCTTCTGCCGCTCTGAGCTCCGACGGCCGCATCTTCACCGGAGTGAACGTGTACCACTTTACAG
GAGGACCATGCGCTGAGCTGGTGGTGCTGGGAACCGCTGCTGCTGCTGCTGCTGGAAACCTGACATGTAT
CGTGGCTATCGGCAACGAGAACAGGGGAATCCTGAGCCCTTGCGGCAGGTGTAGACAGGTGCTGCTGGAT
CTGCACCCAGGAATCAAGGCCATCGTGAAGGACAGCGATGGCCAGCCAACCGCTGTGGGAATCAGAGAGC
TGCTGCCATCCGGATACGTGTGGGAGGGACTGCAGCTGCAGCTGCAGGGCTCTGGAGCCACAAACTTCAG
CCTGCTGAAGCAGGCTGGCGACGTGGAGGAGAACCCCGGACCTGCTTCTAGCGAGCTGATCAAGGAGAAC
ATGCACATGAAGCTGTACATGGAGGGCACCGTGGATAACCACCACTTTAAGTGCACATCCGAGGGCGAGG
GAAAGCCCTACGAGGGCACCCAGACAATGAGGATCAAGGTGGTGGAGGGAGGACCACTGCCCTTCGCCTT
TGACATCCTGGCTACCAGCTTCCTGTACGGCTCCAAGACCTTTATCAACCACACACAGGGAATCCCCGAC
TTCTTTAAGCAGTCTTTCCCTGAGGGCTTTACCTGGGAGCGGGTGACCACATACGAGGATGGCGGAGTGC
TGACCGCCACACAGGACACATCTCTGCAGGATGGCTGTCTGATCTACAACGTGAAGATCCGCGGCGTGAA
CTTCACCAGCAACGGACCCGTGATGCAGAAGAAGACACTGGGCTGGGAGGCCTTTACCGAGACACTGTAC
CCTGCTGACGGCGGACTGGAGGGAAGGAACGATATGGCCCTGAAGCTGGTGGGCGGATCCCACCTGATCG
CTAACATCAAGACCACATACAGATCTAAGAAGCCTGCCAAGAACCTGAAGATGCCAGGCGTGTACTACGT
GGATTACCGGCTGGAGCGCATCAAGGAGGCTAACAACGAGACATACGTGGAGCAGCATGAAGTGGCAGTG
GCAAGATATTGTGACCTCCCATCCAAGCTCGGGCATAAACTCAATTAGATAACTTCGTATAGTACACATT
ATACGAAGTTATACGCGTTAAGTCGACAATCAACCTCTGGATTACAAAATTTGTGAAAGATTGACTGGTA
TTCTTAACTATGTTGCTCCTTTTACGCTATGTGGATACGCTGCTTTAATGCCTTTGTATCATGCTATTGC
TTCCCGTATGGCTTTCATTTTCTCCTCCTTGTATAAATCCTGGTTGCTGTCTCTTTATGAGGAGTTGTGG
CCCGTTGTCAGGCAACGTGGCGTGGTGTGCACTGTGTTTGCTGACGCAACCCCCACTGGTTGGGGCATTG
CCACCACCTGTCAGCTCCTTTCCGGGACTTTCGCTTTCCCCCTCCCTATTGCCACGGCGGAACTCATCGC
CGCCTGCCTTGCCCGCTGCTGGACAGGGGCTCGGCTGTTGGGCACTGACAATTCCGTGGTGTTGTCGGGG
AAATCATCGTCCTTTCCTTGGCTGCTCGCCTGTGTTGCCACCTGGATTCTGCGCGGGACGTCCTTCTGCT
ACGTCCCTTCGGCCCTCAATCCAGCGGACCTTCCTTCCCGCGGCCTGCTGCCGGCTCTGCGGCCTCTTCC
GCGTCTTCGCCTTCGCCCTCAGACGAGTCGGATCTCCCTTTGGGCCGCCTCCCCGCGTCGACTTTAAGAC
CAATGACTTACAAGGCAGCTGTAGATCTTAGCCACTTTTTAAAAGAAAAGGGGGGACTGGAAGGGCTAAT
TCACTCCCAACGAAGACAAGATCTGCTTTTTGCTTGTACTGGGTCTCTCTGGTTAGACCAGATCTGAGCC
TGGGAGCTCTCTGGCTAACTAGGGAACCCACTGCTTAAGCCTCAATAAAGCTTGCCTTGAGTGCTTCAAG
TAGTGTGTGCCCGTCTGTTGTGTGACTCTGGTAACTAGAGATCCCTCAGACCCTTTTAGTCAGTGTGGAA
AATCTCTAGCAGTACGTATAGTAGTTCATGTCATCTTATTATTCAGTATTTATAACTTGCAAAGAAATGA
ATATCAGAGAGTGAGAGGAACTTGTTTATTGCAGCTTATAATGGTTACAAATAAAGCAATAGCATCACAA
ATTTCACAAATAAAGCATTTTTTTCACTGCATTCTAGTTGTGGTTTGTCCAAACTCATCAATGTATCTTA
TCATGTCTGGCTCTAGCTATCCCGCCCCTAACTCCGCCCATCCCGCCCCTAACTCCGCCCAGTTCCGCCC
ATTCTCCGCCCCATGGCTGACTAATTTTTTTTATTTATGCAGAGGCCGAGGCCGCCTCGGCCTCTGAGCT
ATTCCAGAAGTAGTGAGGAGGCTTTTTTGGAGGCCTAGGGACGTACCCAATTCGCCCTATAGTGAGTCGT
ATTACGCGCGCTCACTGGCCGTCGTTTTACAACGTCGTGACTGGGAAAACCCTGGCGTTACCCAACTTAA
TCGCCTTGCAGCACATCCCCCTTTCGCCAGCTGGCGTAATAGCGAAGAGGCCCGCACCGATCGCCCTTCC
CAACAGTTGCGCAGCCTGAATGGCGAATGGG
[124 nt withheld, positions 8082-8205]
C
[91 nt withheld, positions 8207-8297]
A
[49 nt withheld, positions 8299-8347]
CCTTTGACGTTGGAGTCCACGTTCTTT
[37 nt withheld, positions 8375-8411]
ACCCTATCTCGGTCTATTCTTTTGATTTATAAGGGATTTTGCCGATTTCGGCCTATTGGTTAAAAAATGA
GCTGATTTAACAAAAATTTAACGCGAATTTTAACAAAATATTAACGCTTACAATTTAGGTGGCACTTTTC
GGGGAAATGTGCGCGGAACCCCTATTTGTTTATTTTTCTAAATACATTCAAATATGTATCCGCTCATGAG
ACAATAACCCTGATAAATGCTTCAATAATATTGAAAAAGGAAGAGTATGAGTATTCAACATTTCCGTGTC
GCCCTTATTCCCTTTTTTGCGGCATTTTGCCTTCCTGTTTTTGCTCACCCAGAAACGCTGGTGAAAGTAA
AAGATGCTGAAGATCAGTTGGGTGCACGAGTGGGTTACATCGAACTGGATCTCAACAGCGGTAAGATCCT
TGAGAGTTTTCGCCCCGAAGAACGTTTTCCAATGATGAGCACTTTTAAAGTTCTGCTATGTGGCGCGGTA
TTATCCCGTATTGACGCCGGGCAAGAGCAACTCGGTCGCCGCATACACTATTCTCAGAATGACTTGGTTG
AGTACTCACCAGTCACA
Features (pLannotate 1.2.2; 32 found; start..end, strand, type, name):
    711..1299    +  rep_origin     ori: high-copy-number ColE1/pMB1/pBR322/pUC origin of replication
   1482..1574    +  CDS            lacI (fragment): lac repressor; lacI; The lac repressor binds to the lac operator to inhibit transcription in E. coli. This inhibition can be relieved by adding lactose or isopropyl-β-D-thiogalactopyranoside (IPTG).
   1587..1608    +  protein_bind   CAP binding site: CAP binding activates transcription in the presence of cAMP. E. coli catabolite activator protein
   1623..1653    +  promoter       lac promoter: promoter for the E. coli lac operon
   1661..1677    +  protein_bind   lac operator: The lac repressor binds to the lac operator to inhibit transcription in E. coli. This inhibition can be relieved by adding lactose or isopropyl-β-D-thiogalactopyranoside (IPTG). lac repressor encoded by lacI
   1722..1740    +  promoter       T3 promoter: promoter for bacteriophage T3 RNA polymerase
   1768..1994    +  promoter       RSV promoter: Rous sarcoma virus enhancer/promoter
   1995..2175    +  LTR            5' LTR (truncated): truncated 5' long terminal repeat (LTR) from HIV-1
   2222..2347    +  misc_feature   HIV-1 Ψ: packaging signal of human immunodeficiency virus type 1
   2331..2694    +  CDS            HIV-1 gag (fragment): gag protein from human immunodeficiency virus 1; gag
   2840..3073    +  misc_feature   RRE: The Rev response element (RRE) of HIV-1 allows for Rev-dependent mRNA export from the nucleus to the cytoplasm.
   3450..3477    +  CDS            Rev (fragment): human immunodeficiency virus 1 (HIV-1) Rev protein; rev; enhances nuclear export of unspliced and incompletely spliced viral mRNAs
   3483..3723    +  promoter       U6 promoter: RNA polymerase III promoter for human U6 snRNA
   3753..3828    +  misc_RNA       gRNA scaffold: guide RNA scaffold for the Streptococcus pyogenes CRISPR/Cas9 system
   3890..4007    +  misc_feature   cPPT/CTS: central polypurine tract and central termination sequence of HIV-1
   4066..4099    +  protein_bind   lox5171: Cre-mediated recombination occurs in the 8-bp core sequence (GTACACAT). lox5171 sites are compatible with each other, but incompatible with loxP or loxN sites (Lee and Saito, 1988). Cre recombinase
   4107..4173    +  CDS            small t antigen (fragment): SV40 (simian virus 40) small t antigen
   4199..4410    +  promoter       EF-1α core promoter: core promoter for human elongation factor EF-1α
   4411..5349    +  intron         EF-1α intron A: intron upstream of the start codon of human EF-1α
   5383..5769    +  CDS            bsd: BSD_ASPTE - Experimental evidence at protein level: Swiss-Prot protein existence level 1. Catalyzes the deamination of the cytosine moiety of the antibiotics blasticidin S, cytomycin and acetylblasticidin S. From Aspergillus terreus.
   5860..6555    +  CDS            TagBFP: TagBFP is a basic (constitutively fluorescent) blue fluorescent protein published in 2008, derived from Entacmaea quadricolor. It is reported to be a very rapidly-maturing monomer with very low acid sensitivity.
   6559..6592    +  protein_bind   lox5171: Cre-mediated recombination occurs in the 8-bp core sequence (GTACACAT). lox5171 sites are compatible with each other, but incompatible with loxP or loxN sites (Lee and Saito, 1988). Cre recombinase
   6608..7196    +  misc_feature   WPRE: woodchuck hepatitis virus posttranscriptional regulatory element
   7247..7266    +  misc_feature   cPPT/CTS (fragment): central polypurine tract and central termination sequence of HIV-1
   7268..7501    +  LTR            3' LTR (ΔU3): self-inactivating 3' long terminal repeat (LTR) from HIV-1
   7579..7700    +  polyA_signal   SV40 poly(A) signal: SV40 polyadenylation signal
   7740..7875    +  rep_origin     SV40 ori: SV40 origin of replication
   7896..7914    -  promoter       T7 promoter: promoter for bacteriophage T7 RNA polymerase
   7922..8077    +  CDS            lacZα (fragment): LacZα fragment of β-galactosidase; lacZ fragment
   8082..8510    +  rep_origin     f1 ori (sequence partly withheld): f1 bacteriophage origin of replication; arrow indicates direction of (+) strand synthesis
   8563..8667    +  promoter       AmpR promoter: bla
   8668..540     +  CDS            AmpR (across the origin): β-lactamase; bla; confers resistance to ampicillin, carbenicillin, and related antibiotics
