[The description below was written by a language model from this plasmid's Addgene catalogue record and pLannotate feature annotations shown in this document.]
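Description:
pSCAR_sgRNA_blast-tagBFP-lox5171 is an empty third-generation lentiviral backbone for delivering Streptococcus pyogenes Cas9 guide RNAs to mammalian cells, built on pRDA_118 by replacing the original EF1a-PuroR cassette with a synthesized EF1a-blastR-2A-tagBFP-lox5171 cassette. In bacteria it is maintained through a high-copy ColE1/pUC-type origin with ampicillin selection (AmpR), and it also carries an f1 origin and an SV40 origin and poly(A) signal outside the viral region. The lentiviral portion has the usual layout: an RSV promoter driving a truncated HIV-1 5' LTR, the Ψ packaging signal with a gag fragment, the RRE for Rev-dependent export, a cPPT/CTS, a WPRE to boost transcript expression, and a self-inactivating ΔU3 3' LTR. Packaging functions must therefore be supplied in trans.

Two expression units sit within the provirus. A human U6 (Pol III) promoter precedes the gRNA scaffold, and the spacer of choice is cloned between them; no guide is present in this backbone. Downstream, the EF-1α core promoter with its intron A drives the blasticidin S deaminase gene (bsd) linked by a 2A sequence to TagBFP, so transduced cells can be selected with blasticidin and tracked by blue fluorescence. This whole promoter-marker unit is flanked by two lox5171 sites in the same orientation, which recombine with each other but not with loxP, so Cre excises the selection and reporter genes while leaving the U6-sgRNA cassette integrated. According to the record and its associated publication, this selective removal of vector-encoded antigens is intended for in vivo CRISPR screens, where foreign marker proteins could otherwise provoke immune responses against the edited cells.
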