Addgene plasmid #162072: pSCAR_sgRNA_blast-tagBFP-lox5171
Purpose: (Empty Backbone) 3rd generation lentivirus sgRNA delivery backbone with Cre-removable tagBFP reporter and blasticidin resistance
Depositing lab: Robert Manguso. Depositing organization: Broad Institute. Publication: In vivo screens using a selective CRISPR antigen removal lentiviral vector system reveal immune dependencies in renal cell carcinoma. Dubrot J, Lane-Reticker SK, Kessler EA, Ayer A, Mishra G, Wolfe CH, Zimmer MD, Du PP, Mahapatra A, Ockerman KM, Davis TGR, Kohnle IC, Pope HW, Allen PM, Olander KE, Iracheta-Vellve A, Doench JG, Haining WN, Yates KB, Manguso RT. Immunity. 2021 Jan 20. pii: S1074-7613(21)00001-7. doi: 10.1016/j.immuni.2021.01.001. PubMed 33497609.
Backbone
  Vector backbone: pRDA_118
  Backbone manufacturer: Broad Institute
  Backbone size (bp): 8332
  Modifications to backbone: EF1a-PuroR cassette replaced with synthesized EF1a-blastR-2a-tagBFP-lox5171 cassette using traditional restriction enzyme cloning with XmaI and MluI
  Vector type: Mammalian Expression, Lentiviral, Cre/Lox, CRISPR
  Promoter: U6, EF1a
  Selectable markers: Blasticidin
Growth in bacteria
  Bacterial resistance: Ampicillin, 100 μg/mL
  Growth temperature: 37°C
  Growth strain: NEB Stable
  Copy number: Unknown
Gene/Insert
  Cloning method: Restriction Enzyme
  Sequencing primers: 5′ GACTATCATATGCTTACCGT; 3′ GGAGGAGAAAATGAAAGCCATACGGG
Terms and licenses: Academic/Nonprofit Terms; Industry Terms: Not Available to Industry
How to cite: pSCAR_sgRNA_blast-tagBFP-lox5171 was a gift from Robert Manguso (Addgene plasmid # 162072 ; http://n2t.net/addgene:162072 ; RRID:Addgene_162072)
